Addgene plasmid #202374: Talin-T46-L432G-Cterminal-mEmerald
Purpose: Talin(DeltaR4-12)-L432G-mEmerald
Depositing lab: Pakorn Kanchanawong. Depositing organization: National University of Singapore. Publication: Talin determines the nanoscale architecture of focal adhesions. Liu J, Wang Y, Goh WI, Goh H, Baird MA, Ruehland S, Teo S, Bate N, Critchley DR, Davidson MW, Kanchanawong P. Proc Natl Acad Sci U S A. 2015 Sep 1;112(35):E4864-73. doi: 10.1073/pnas.1512025112. Epub 2015 Aug 17. PubMed 26283369.
Backbone
  Vector backbone: pCMV
  Backbone manufacturer: Clontech
  Vector type: Mammalian Expression
  Selectable markers: Neomycin (select with G418)
Growth in bacteria
  Bacterial resistance: Kanamycin, 50 μg/mL
  Growth temperature: 37°C
  Growth strain: DH5alpha
  Copy number: Unknown
Gene/Insert
  Gene/Insert name: Talin(DeltaR4-12)-L432G-mEmerald
Terms and licenses: Academic/Nonprofit Terms; Industry Terms: Not Available to Industry
How to cite: Talin-T46-L432G-Cterminal-mEmerald was a gift from Pakorn Kanchanawong (Addgene plasmid # 202374 ; http://n2t.net/addgene:202374 ; RRID:Addgene_202374)
