[The description below was written by a language model from this plasmid's Addgene catalogue record and pLannotate feature annotations shown in this document.]
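Description:
Talin-T46-L432G-Cterminal-mEmerald is a mammalian expression plasmid of about 8.2 kb built on a Clontech pCMV-type backbone. It encodes a shortened talin carrying an L432G substitution, fused at its C terminus to the green fluorescent protein mEmerald. The human cytomegalovirus immediate-early enhancer and promoter drive transcription, followed by a remnant of the multiple cloning site, the talin coding region, mEmerald and an SV40 polyadenylation signal.

The catalogue describes the insert as Talin(DeltaR4-12), meaning a talin lacking rod domains R4 through R12. The record does not state the species of the talin. The automated annotation matched roughly 3 kb of the insert to chicken TLN1 as a fragment, but this is a best database hit rather than a stated origin. About 550 nt between the annotated talin segment and mEmerald are unannotated, and may hold further talin sequence or a linker. The record also does not explain the purpose of L432G.

For propagation in bacteria the plasmid has a high-copy ColE1/pUC-type origin and is selected with kanamycin. The single Tn5 NeoR/KanR gene sits behind tandem bacterial (bla) and SV40 early promoters and ends in an HSV TK polyadenylation signal. The same marker therefore allows G418 selection of stably transfected mammalian cells. An f1 origin is also present. The short large T antigen, ble and bGH poly(A) matches are fragments typical of this backbone family rather than functional elements.

The associated publication concerns how talin sets the nanoscale architecture of focal adhesions. This suggests the construct is used to image a truncated talin whose fluorescent tag marks the C-terminal end, for comparison with other talin variants.
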