Features (pLannotate 1.2.2; 15 found; start..end, strand, type, name):
     58..361     +  enhancer       CMV enhancer: human cytomegalovirus immediate early enhancer
    362..565     +  promoter       CMV promoter: human cytomegalovirus (CMV) immediate early promoter
    588..632     +  misc_feature   MCS (fragment): multiple cloning site
    640..3600    +  CDS            TLN1 (fragment): TLN1_CHICK - Also known as TLN. Experimental evidence at protein level: Swiss-Prot protein existence level 1. Probably involved in connections of major cytoskeletal structures to the plasma membrane. Talin is a high molecular weight cytoskeletal protein concentrated at regions of cell-substratum contact and, in lymphocytes, at cell-cell contacts. From Gallus gallus (Chicken).
   4147..4866    +  CDS            mEmerald: brightly fluorescent monomeric variant of GFP mammalian codon-optimized
   4882..4965    +  CDS            large T antigen (fragment): large T antigen from SV40 (simian virus 40)
   4988..5109    +  polyA_signal   SV40 poly(A) signal: SV40 polyadenylation signal
   5143..5571    -  rep_origin     f1 ori (sequence partly withheld): f1 bacteriophage origin of replication; arrow indicates direction of (+) strand synthesis
   5598..5702    +  promoter       AmpR promoter: bla
   5704..6061    +  promoter       SV40 promoter: SV40 enhancer and early promoter
   6096..6890    +  CDS            NeoR/KanR: aminoglycoside phosphotransferase from Tn5; aph(3')-II (or nptII); confers resistance to neomycin, kanamycin, and G418 (Geneticin®)
   6911..7063    +  CDS            ble (fragment): BLE_KLEPN - Experimental evidence at protein level: Swiss-Prot protein existence level 1. Binding protein with a strong affinity to the bleomycin family of antibiotics. Binds to CL990; an antimitotic-antibiotic compound. From Klebsiella pneumoniae.
   7122..7169    +  polyA_signal   HSV TK poly(A) signal: herpes simplex virus thymidine kinase polyadenylation signal (Cole and Stacy, 1985)
   7260..7276    -  polyA_signal   bGH poly(A) signal (fragment): bovine growth hormone polyadenylation signal
   7498..8086    +  rep_origin     ori: high-copy-number ColE1/pMB1/pBR322/pUC origin of replication
>Addgene plasmid #202374 | Talin-T46-L432G-Cterminal-mEmerald | addgene full sequence | sequence record 402897 | Addgene NGS Result
TTATTAATAGTAATCAATTACGGGGTCATTAGTTCATAGCCCATATATGGAGTTCCGCGTTACATAACTT
ACGGTAAATGGCCCGCCTGGCTGACCGCCCAACGACCCCCGCCCATTGACGTCAATAATGACGTATGTTC
CCATAGTAACGCCAATAGGGACTTTCCATTGACGTCAATGGGTGGAGTATTTACGGTAAACTGCCCACTT
GGCAGTACATCAAGTGTATCATATGCCAAGTACGCCCCCTATTGACGTCAATGACGGTAAATGGCCCGCC
TGGCATTATGCCCAGTACATGACCTTATGGGACTTTCCTACTTGGCAGTACATCTACGTATTAGTCATCG
CTATTACCATGGTGATGCGGTTTTGGCAGTACATCAATGGGCGTGGATAGCGGTTTGACTCACGGGGATT
TCCAAGTCTCCACCCCATTGACGTCAATGGGAGTTTGTTTTGGCACCAAAATCAACGGGACTTTCCAAAA
TGTCGTAACAACTCCGCCCCATTGACGCAAATGGGCGGTAGGCGTGTACGGTGGGAGGTCTATATAAGCA
GAGCTGGTTTAGTGAACCGTCAGATCCGCTAGCGCTACCGGACTCAGATCTCGAGCTCAAGCTTCGAATT
CTAGCCACCATGGTTGCGCTTTCGCTGAAGATTAGCATTGGGAATGTGGTGAAGACGATGCAATTTGAGC
CATCTACCATGGTGTACGACGCCTGCCGCATGATTCGTGAGCGGATCCCAGAGGCCCTGGCTGGCCCTCC
CAACGACTTTGGGCTCTTTCTGTCAGATGATGACCCCAAAAAAGGCATCTGGCTAGAGGCTGGGAAAGCT
TTGGACTACTACATGCTCCGAAATGGGGACACCATGGAGTACAGAAAAAAGCAGAGACCCCTGAAGATAC
GGATGTTAGACGGAACGGTGAAGACTATCATGGTGGATGACTCCAAGACCGTCACAGACATGCTCATGAC
CATTTGTGCCCGAATTGGTATCACCAACCATGATGAGTATTCACTGGTTCGAGAGCTGATGGAAGAAAAG
AAAGATGAGGGGACAGGGACCCTGAGAAAAGACAAGACCCTACTGCGAGATGAAAAGAAGATGGAGAAGC
TAAAGCAGAAGTTGCACACAGACGATGAGTTGAACTGGCTGGACCATGGGCGGACACTGAGGGAACAGGG
AGTGGAAGAGCATGAGACGTTGCTGCTGCGGAGAAAGTTCTTCTACTCAGACCAGAATGTGGATTCCCGA
GACCCTGTACAGCTGAACCTTCTCTATGTGCAGGCACGAGATGACATCCTGAATGGCTCCCATCCTGTCT
CCTTTGACAAGGCCTGTGAATTTGCAGGCTTCCAGTGCCAGATCCAGTTTGGACCTCACAATGAACAGAA
GCACAAGGCTGGCTTCCTTGACCTGAAGGACTTCCTGCCCAAGGAGTATGTGAAGCAGAAGGGAGAGCGT
AAGATCTTTCAGGCACACAAGAATTGTGGGCAGATGAGTGAAATTGAGGCCAAGGTACGCTACGTGAAGC
TGGCCCGTTCCCTCAAGACTTACGGTGTCTCCTTCTTCCTAGTCAAGGAAAAGATGAAGGGGAAGAATAA
ACTGGTGCCCAGGCTGTTGGGCATCACTAAGGAGTGTGTGATGCGTGTGGATGAGAAGACCAAGGAGGTG
ATTCAGGAATGGAGCCTCACCAACATCAAACGCTGGGCTGCCTCTCCCAAGAGCTTTACTCTGGACTTTG
GAGACTATCAGGATGGCTACTACTCAGTACAGACGACAGAAGGCGAGCAGATCGCACAGCTCATTGCTGG
CTACATAGATATCATCCTTAAGAAGAAAAAAAGCAAGGACCATTTTGGGCTGGAGGGAGATGAAGAGTCT
ACTATGTTGGAGGACTCAGTGTCTCCCAAAAAGTCAACAGTCGGTCAGCAGCAGTACAACCGAGTGGGGA
AAGTGGAGCACGGCTCTGTGGCTCTGCCAGCCATCATGCGCTCTGGAGCCTCTGGTCCTGAGAATTTCCA
GGTGGGGAGCATGCCACCTGCCCAGCAGCAGATCACCAGTGGCCAGATGCACCGAGGACACATGCCACCT
CTGACTTCAGCCCAGCAGGCGCTCACTGGAACCATTAACTCCAGCATGCAGGCTGTGCAGGCTGCCCAGG
CCACTCTGGATGACTTTGAGACTCTACCCCCTCTTGGCCAGGATGCTGCCTCCAAAGCTTGGCGTAAGAA
CAAGATGGATGAATCAAAGCATGAGATCCACTCCCAGGTAGATGCCATCACAGCTGGCACTGCCTCTGTG
GTAAACCTGACAGCAGGAGATCCTGCAGAGACAGACTATACAGCAGTGGGCTGTGCAGTCACCACCATCT
CTTCCAACCTGACGGAGATGTCCCGTGGGGTGAAGCTATTGGCTGCCCTGCTGGAGGATGAAGGCGGCAA
TGGCCGGCCCCTTCTGCAAGCAGCAAAGGGCCTTGCAGGGGCTGTGTCGGAACTGCTTCGCAGTGCTCAG
CCCGCCAGCGCTGAGCCTCGTCAGAACCTGCTGCAGGCAGCCGGGAACGTGGGCCAGGCCAGTGGGGAGC
TGTTGCAGCAAATTGGGGAAAGTGACACTGACCCCCACTTCCAGGATGTTCTAATGCAGCTAGCAAACGC
AGTGGCAAGTGCTGCAGCCGCCCTGGTCCTCAAGGCCAAGAGTGTGGCCCAGCGCACAGAGGATTCCGGG
CTTCAGACCCAAGTGATTGCTGCAGCTACGCAATGTGCTCTGTCCACTTCCCAGCTGGTGGCCTGTACCA
AGGTGGTAGCACCTACAATCAGCTCACCTGTGTGCCAAGAACAGCTAGTCGAGGCTGGGCGACTGGTGGC
CAAAGCTGTGGAGGGCTGTGTGTCTGCCTCGCAAGCAGCTACAGAAGATGGACAGCTGCTTCGAGGGGTA
GGAGCAGCAGCCACGGCTGTCACCCAGGCCCTCAATGAGCTGCTGCAGCACGTGAAGGCCCACGCCACCG
GAGCTGGGCCTGCCGGTCGGTATGACCAAGCCACTGATACCATCCTCACCGTCACTGAAAACATCTTCAG
CTCCATGGGTGATGCTGGGGAGATGGTGCGCCAGGCCCGCATCCTGGCCCAAGCCACCTCAGACCTGGTC
AATGCTATCAAGGCCGATGCTGAGGGGGAGAGTGATCTGGAGAACTCTAGAAAGCTCCTGAGTGCTGCCA
AGATCCTCGCTGATGCCACCGCCAAGATGGTGGAGGCGGCCAAGGGAGCAGCCGCCCACCCTGACAGTGA
GGAACAGCAGCAGCGACTGCGTGAAGCAGCTGAGGGGCTTCGCATGGCCACCAATGCAGCTGCGCAGAAC
GCCATCAAGAAGGAGTGGGTGGACCCAGAGGACCCTACTGTCATTGCTGAGAATGAGCTCTTGGGAGCCG
CAGCCGCCATCGAGGCTGCAGCCAAGAAGCTGGAGCAGCTGAAGCCCAGGGCCAAACCCAAGGAGGCGGA
TGAGTCCTTGAACTTTGAGGAACAAATCCTAGAAGCTGCCAAGTCCATCGCTGCAGCCACCAGTGCACTG
GTAAAGGCTGCGTCAGCAGCCCAGAGGGAGCTGGTGGCTCAAGGAAAGGTGGGCGCCATTCCAGCCAATG
CACTGGATGATGGGCAGTGGTCGCAGGGCCTCATTTCCGCTGCCCGTATGGTGGCTGCGGCCACCAACAA
TCTGTGTGAAGCAGCTAACGCAGCTGTCCAGGGCCATGCTAGCCAGGAGAAACTCATTTCCTCAGCCAAG
CAAGTAGCTGCCTCCACAGCTCAGCTCCTGGTAGCTTGCAAGGTCAAAGCAGATCAGGACTCTGAGGCAA
TGAAACGGCTCCAGGCTGCTGGCAATGCAGTGAAGAGGGCCTCAGATAACCTGGTAAAGGCGGCCCAGAA
AGCTGCAGCCTTCGAAGACCAGGAGAATGAGACGGTGGTGGTGAAGGAGAAAATGGTTGGGGGCATTGCC
CAGATTATCGCAGCACAGGAAGAGATGCTTCGGAAGGAACGAGAGCTGGAAGAGGCTCGGAAAAAGCTCG
CCCAGATCCGGCAGCAGCAGTACAAGTTCTTGCCTTCAGAGCTTCGAGACGAGCACGGCTCCGCGTCCCG
ATCACCGGTCGCCACCATGGTGAGCAAGGGCGAGGAGCTGTTCACCGGGGTGGTGCCCATCCTGGTCGAG
CTGGACGGCGACGTAAACGGCCACAAGTTCAGCGTGTCCGGCGAGGGCGAGGGCGATGCCACCTACGGCA
AGCTGACCCTGAAGTTCATCTGCACCACCGGCAAGCTGCCCGTGCCCTGGCCCACCCTCGTGACCACCTT
GACCTACGGCGTGCAGTGCTTCGCCCGCTACCCCGACCACATGAAGCAGCACGACTTCTTCAAGTCCGCC
ATGCCCGAAGGCTACGTCCAGGAGCGCACCATCTTCTTCAAGGACGACGGCAACTACAAGACCCGCGCCG
AGGTGAAGTTCGAGGGCGACACCCTGGTGAACCGCATCGAGCTGAAGGGCATCGACTTCAAGGAGGACGG
CAACATCCTGGGGCACAAGCTGGAGTACAACTACAACAGCCACAAGGTCTATATCACCGCCGACAAGCAG
AAGAACGGCATCAAGGTGAACTTCAAGACCCGCCACAACATCGAGGACGGCAGCGTGCAGCTCGCCGACC
ACTACCAGCAGAACACCCCCATCGGCGACGGCCCCGTGCTGCTGCCCGACAACCACTACCTGAGCACCCA
GTCCAAGCTGAGCAAAGACCCCAACGAGAAGCGCGATCACATGGTCCTGCTGGAGTTCGTGACCGCCGCC
GGGATCACTCTCGGCATGGACGAGCTGTACAAGTAAGCGGCCGCGACTCTAGATCATAATCAGCCATACC
ACATTTGTAGAGGTTTTACTTGCTTTAAAAAACCTCCCACACCTCCCCCTGAACCTGAAACATAAAATGA
ATGCAATTGTTGTTGTTAACTTGTTTATTGCAGCTTATAATGGTTACAAATAAAGCAATAGCATCACAAA
TTTCACAAATAAAGCATTTTTTTCACTGCATTCTAGTTGTGGTTTGTCCAAACTCATCAATGTATCTTAA
GGCGTAAATTGTAAGCGTTAATATTTTGTTAAAATTCGCGTTAAATTTTTGTTAAATCAGCTCATTTTTT
AACCAATAGGCCGAAATCGGCAAAATCCCTTATAAATCAAAAGAATAGACCGAGATAGGGT
[37 nt withheld, positions 5242-5278]
AAAGAACGTGGACTCCAACGTCAAAGG
[49 nt withheld, positions 5306-5354]
T
[91 nt withheld, positions 5356-5446]
G
[124 nt withheld, positions 5448-5571]
CAGGTGGCACTTTTCGGGGAAATGTGCGCGGAACCCCTATTTGTTTATTTTTCTAAATACATTCAAATAT
GTATCCGCTCATGAGACAATAACCCTGATAAATGCTTCAATAATATTGAAAAAGGAAGAGTCCTGAGGCG
GAAAGAACCAGCTGTGGAATGTGTGTCAGTTAGGGTGTGGAAAGTCCCCAGGCTCCCCAGCAGGCAGAAG
TATGCAAAGCATGCATCTCAATTAGTCAGCAACCAGGTGTGGAAAGTCCCCAGGCTCCCCAGCAGGCAGA
AGTATGCAAAGCATGCATCTCAATTAGTCAGCAACCATAGTCCCGCCCCTAACTCCGCCCATCCCGCCCC
TAACTCCGCCCAGTTCCGCCCATTCTCCGCCCCATGGCTGACTAATTTTTTTTATTTATGCAGAGGCCGA
GGCCGCCTCGGCCTCTGAGCTATTCCAGAAGTAGTGAGGAGGCTTTTTTGGAGGCCTAGGCTTTTGCAAA
GATCGATCAAGAGACAGGATGAGGATCGTTTCGCATGATTGAACAAGATGGATTGCACGCAGGTTCTCCG
GCCGCTTGGGTGGAGAGGCTATTCGGCTATGACTGGGCACAACAGACAATCGGCTGCTCTGATGCCGCCG
TGTTCCGGCTGTCAGCGCAGGGGCGCCCGGTTCTTTTTGTCAAGACCGACCTGTCCGGTGCCCTGAATGA
ACTGCAAGACGAGGCAGCGCGGCTATCGTGGCTGGCCACGACGGGCGTTCCTTGCGCAGCTGTGCTCGAC
GTTGTCACTGAAGCGGGAAGGGACTGGCTGCTATTGGGCGAAGTGCCGGGGCAGGATCTCCTGTCATCTC
ACCTTGCTCCTGCCGAGAAAGTATCCATCATGGCTGATGCAATGCGGCGGCTGCATACGCTTGATCCGGC
TACCTGCCCATTCGACCACCAAGCGAAACATCGCATCGAGCGAGCACGTACTCGGATGGAAGCCGGTCTT
GTCGATCAGGATGATCTGGACGAAGAGCATCAGGGGCTCGCGCCAGCCGAACTGTTCGCCAGGCTCAAGG
CGAGCATGCCCGACGGCGAGGATCTCGTCGTGACCCATGGCGATGCCTGCTTGCCGAATATCATGGTGGA
AAATGGCCGCTTTTCTGGATTCATCGACTGTGGCCGGCTGGGTGTGGCGGACCGCTATCAGGACATAGCG
TTGGCTACCCGTGATATTGCTGAAGAGCTTGGCGGCGAATGGGCTGACCGCTTCCTCGTGCTTTACGGTA
TCGCCGCTCCCGATTCGCAGCGCATCGCCTTCTATCGCCTTCTTGACGAGTTCTTCTGAGCGGGACTCTG
GGGTTCGAAATGACCGACCAAGCGACGCCCAACCTGCCATCACGAGATTTCGATTCCACCGCCGCCTTCT
ATGAAAGGTTGGGCTTCGGAATCGTTTTCCGGGACGCCGGCTGGATGATCCTCCAGCGCGGGGATCTCAT
GCTGGAGTTCTTCGCCCACCCTAGGGGGAGGCTAACTGAAACACGGAAGGAGACAATACCGGAAGGAACC
CGCGCTATGACGGCAATAAAAAGACAGAATAAAACGCACGGTGTTGGGTCGTTTGTTCATAAACGCGGGG
TTCGGTCCCAGGGCTGGCACTCTGTCGATACCCCACCGAGACCCCATTGGGGCCAATACGCCCGCGTTTC
TTCCTTTTCCCCACCCCACCCCCCAAGTTCGGGTGAAGGCCCAGGGCTCGCAGCCAACGTCGGGGCGGCA
GGCCCTGCCATAGCCTCAGGTTACTCATATATACTTTAGATTGATTTAAAACTTCATTTTTAATTTAAAA
GGATCTAGGTGAAGATCCTTTTTGATAATCTCATGACCAAAATCCCTTAACGTGAGTTTTCGTTCCACTG
AGCGTCAGACCCCGTAGAAAAGATCAAAGGATCTTCTTGAGATCCTTTTTTTCTGCGCGTAATCTGCTGC
TTGCAAACAAAAAAACCACCGCTACCAGCGGTGGTTTGTTTGCCGGATCAAGAGCTACCAACTCTTTTTC
CGAAGGTAACTGGCTTCAGCAGAGCGCAGATACCAAATACTGTTCTTCTAGTGTAGCCGTAGTTAGGCCA
CCACTTCAAGAACTCTGTAGCACCGCCTACATACCTCGCTCTGCTAATCCTGTTACCAGTGGCTGCTGCC
AGTGGCGATAAGTCGTGTCTTACCGGGTTGGACTCAAGACGATAGTTACCGGATAAGGCGCAGCGGTCGG
GCTGAACGGGGGGTTCGTGCACACAGCCCAGCTTGGAGCGAACGACCTACACCGAACTGAGATACCTACA
GCGTGAGCTATGAGAAAGCGCCACGCTTCCCGAAGGGAGAAAGGCGGACAGGTATCCGGTAAGCGGCAGG
GTCGGAACAGGAGAGCGCACGAGGGAGCTTCCAGGGGGAAACGCCTGGTATCTTTATAGTCCTGTCGGGT
TTCGCCACCTCTGACTTGAGCGTCGATTTTTGTGATGCTCGTCAGGGGGGCGGAGCCTATGGAAAAACGC
CAGCAACGCGGCCTTTTTACGGTTCCTGGCCTTTTGCTGGCCTTTTGCTCACATGTTCTTTCCTGCGTTA
TCCCCTGATTCTGTGGATAACCGTATTACCGCCATGCATTAG
